Addgene plasmid #170818: AICSDP-116:PCNA-mEGFP
Purpose: Homology arms and mEGFP-linker sequence for N-terminus tagging of human PCNA
Depositing lab: Allen Institute for Cell Science. Depositing organization: Allen Institute.
Backbone
  Vector backbone: pUC57
  Vector type: Mammalian Expression, CRISPR ; Donor Template
Growth in bacteria
  Bacterial resistance: Ampicillin, 100 μg/mL
  Growth temperature: 37°C
  Growth strain: DH5alpha
  Copy number: High Copy
Gene/Insert
  Gene/Insert name: PCNA Homology Arms with mEGFP-linker (alt name: PCNA)
  Species: H. sapiens (human)
  Insert size (bp): 2768
  Mutation: homology arms contain point mutations to disrupt crRNA binding sites used, and WTC-11 specific homozygous SNP(s)
  Entrez Gene: PCNA (a.k.a. ATLD2)
  Tag / fusion protein: mEGFP-linker (N terminal on insert)
  Cloning method: Unknown
  Sequencing primers: 5′ NA
Terms and licenses: Academic/Nonprofit Terms; Industry Terms
Depositor comments: This plasmid has been used with locus-specific CRISPR/Cas9 to add a mEGFP tag to the N-terminus of human PCNA in WTC-11 human induced pluripotent stem cells by the Allen Institute for Cell Science. Linker (AA) sequence: GEGQGQGQGPGRGYAYRS. After protein tagging using this donor template plasmid and CRISPR/Cas9 reagents, transfected cells may exhibit varying intensity levels of fluorescence, likely due to editing precision. To obtain cells of uniform intensity levels, see our protocol for fluorescence-assisted cell sorting and subcloning of transfected cells (https://www.allencell.org/instructional-videos-and-tutorials-for-cell-methods.html) Further, we recommend PCR-based assays for identifying precisely edited clones as previously described (https://www.molbiolcell.org/doi/abs/10.1091/mbc.e17-03-0209) For more information on the entire plasmid collection, please see https://www.addgene.org/allen-institute-cell-science/ .
How to cite: AICSDP-116:PCNA-mEGFP was a gift from Allen Institute for Cell Science (Addgene plasmid # 170818 ; http://n2t.net/addgene:170818 ; RRID:Addgene_170818)
