[The description below was written by a language model from this plasmid's Addgene catalogue record and pLannotate feature annotations shown in this document.]
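Description:
AICSDP-116:PCNA-mEGFP is a CRISPR/Cas9 homology-directed repair donor template built in the high-copy cloning vector pUC57. It is not an expression plasmid in the usual sense. It carries no annotated mammalian promoter, and the tagged protein is meant to be produced only after the insert has been integrated at the endogenous human PCNA locus, where the native regulatory sequences drive it. In E. coli the plasmid replicates from a ColE1/pUC-type origin and is selected with ampicillin through the β-lactamase gene and its promoter. The remaining backbone annotations are the lac promoter, operator and CAP site, together with fragments of lacZα, lacI, rop and bom. A very short match to the R6K γ origin is also listed. These are typical pUC-family remnants or incidental hits with no role in the editing application.

The 2,768 bp insert consists of human PCNA genomic homology arms flanking an mEGFP coding sequence followed by a short peptide linker. This arrangement places monomeric EGFP in frame at the N-terminus of PCNA, the sliding-clamp processivity factor for DNA polymerase delta. In the feature table, mEGFP lies immediately upstream of a fragment of the PCNA coding sequence. A second PCNA-like coding fragment further downstream was matched to the zebrafish orthologue, but it most likely represents a conserved human exon within the 3′ arm. The arms contain point mutations that disrupt the crRNA binding sites, preventing re-cutting of the edited allele, and they include homozygous SNPs specific to the WTC-11 line. The depositor used the plasmid with locus-specific Cas9 reagents to generate endogenously tagged PCNA in WTC-11 human induced pluripotent stem cells. They note that fluorescence intensity can vary among edited cells, so sorting, subcloning and PCR-based screening are advised to identify precisely edited clones.
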