Features (pLannotate 1.2.2; 14 found; start..end, strand, type, name):
    433..453     -  rep_origin     R6K γ ori (fragment): γ replication origin from E. coli plasmid R6K; requires the R6K initiator protein pi for replication
   1164..1880    +  CDS            mEGFP: mEGFP is a basic (constitutively fluorescent) green fluorescent protein published in 2002, derived from Aequorea victoria. It has moderate acid sensitivity.
   1935..2150    +  CDS            PCNA (fragment): PCNA_HUMAN - Experimental evidence at protein level: Swiss-Prot protein existence level 1. Auxiliary protein of DNA polymerase delta and is involved in the control of eukaryotic DNA replication by increasing the polymerase's processibility during elongation of the leading strand. Induces a robust stimulatory effect on the 3'-5' exonuclease and 3'- phosphodiesterase, but not apurinic-apyrimidinic (AP) endonuclease, APEX2 activities. Has to be loaded onto DNA in order to be able to stimulate APEX2. Plays a key role in DNA damage response (DDR) by being conveniently positioned at the replication
   2859..2933    +  CDS            pcna (fragment): PCNA_DANRE - Experimental evidence at protein level: Swiss-Prot protein existence level 1. This protein is an auxiliary protein of DNA polymerase delta and is involved in the control of eukaryotic DNA replication by increasing the polymerase's processibility during elongation of the leading strand. From Danio rerio (Zebrafish) (Brachydanio rerio).
   2993..3009    -  protein_bind   lac operator: The lac repressor binds to the lac operator to inhibit transcription in E. coli. This inhibition can be relieved by adding lactose or isopropyl-β-D-thiogalactopyranoside (IPTG). lac repressor encoded by lacI
   3017..3047    -  promoter       lac promoter: promoter for the E. coli lac operon
   3062..3083    -  protein_bind   CAP binding site: CAP binding activates transcription in the presence of cAMP. E. coli catabolite activator protein
   3096..3188    -  CDS            lacI (fragment): lac repressor; lacI; The lac repressor binds to the lac operator to inhibit transcription in E. coli. This inhibition can be relieved by adding lactose or isopropyl-β-D-thiogalactopyranoside (IPTG).
   3371..3959    -  rep_origin     ori: high-copy-number ColE1/pMB1/pBR322/pUC origin of replication
   4130..4990    -  CDS            AmpR: β-lactamase; bla; confers resistance to ampicillin, carbenicillin, and related antibiotics
   4991..5095    -  promoter       AmpR promoter: bla
   5190..5225    +  CDS            rop (fragment): Rop protein, which maintains plasmids at low copy number; rop
   5327..5426    +  misc_feature   bom (fragment): basis of mobility region from pBR322
   5432..150     -  CDS            lacZα (fragment) (across the origin): LacZα fragment of β-galactosidase; lacZ fragment
>Addgene plasmid #170818 | AICSDP-116:PCNA-mEGFP | addgene full sequence | sequence record 334731 | Addgene NGS Result
TCAGGCTGCGCAACTGTTGGGAAGGGCGATCGGTGCGGGCCTCTTCGCTATTACGCCAGCTGGCGAAAGG
GGGATGTGCTGCAAGGCGATTAAGTTGGGTAACGCCAGGGTTTTCCCAGTCACGACGTTGTAAAACGACG
GCCAGTGAATTGACGCGTATTGGGATTTAAATGTGTACGCTCTTTGACTCAGCTGTATTACTTCAAGGAG
TTGATATCACCAAAATTGCCTAAGTGCTCAAAGGTGTTTGTAGTTAAACAACAGGAGATTGATAAATTAT
GTTATATACATGTGATGCTATGTTTTAAAGAGGTACTGATATGATAAAAGATGTACGTGGCATAAAATTA
AATGTACTTTATTAAGTACTTTTCCAAGTGTTTACGGAATGAGTGCATTTTTGAAAAAAAAAAAGTGTAT
TCGAACTTTTAAAAAAGCTTTAAAAGCTTTATACAATGAACGATTGAGTGATTATAAGAGCTGGCGGGGG
AATGTTAAGAGGATGATAGGGAGCTAAGTTTAACAGAACAATTCACCTCTTTATCTTGTGACACCTACGA
GCGCATCAATTCTGTAATTGAAAAATAAAGTGCATATTTGCAGCAGCTGTACTCTCTTCAGGCTGCAAGG
AGGCTTTTCCTCCCGGTAGGCTTGATTTGCATTTCACTTTCACTTTCGTGGCTGGAAACTTTCTACCCAC
GTAGTGGGAGGCTGAGGAGCCACCATAAAGCTGGGGCTTGACGAGCCGGGACCGGGACCCGATCTCCACA
TATGCCCGGACTTGTTCTGCGGCCGGGTTCAGGAGTCAAAGAGGCGGGGAGACCTGCGCGACGCTGCCCC
GCCCTGCGCCCGCTTCCTCCAATGTATGCTCTAGGGGGCGGGCCTCGCGGGGAGCATGGACACGATTGGC
CCTAAAGTCTTCCCCGCAAGGCCGTGGGCTGGACAGCGTGGTGACGTCGCAACGCGGCGCAGGGTGAGAG
CGCGCGCTTGCGGACGCGGCGGCATTAAACGGTTGCAGGCGTAGCAGAGTGGTCGTTGTCTTTCTAGGTC
TCAGCCGGTCGTCGCGACGTTCGCCCGCTCGCTCTGAGGCTCCTGAAGCCGAAACCAGCTAGACTTTCCT
CCTTCCCGCCTGCCTGTAGCGGCGTTGTTGCCACTCCGCCACCATGGTGAGCAAGGGCGAGGAGCTGTTC
ACCGGGGTGGTGCCCATCCTGGTCGAGCTGGACGGCGACGTAAACGGCCACAAGTTCAGCGTGTCCGGCG
AGGGCGAGGGCGATGCCACCTACGGCAAGCTGACCCTGAAGTTCATCTGCACCACCGGCAAGCTGCCCGT
GCCCTGGCCCACCCTCGTGACCACCCTGACCTACGGCGTGCAGTGCTTCAGCCGCTACCCCGACCACATG
AAGCAGCACGACTTCTTCAAGTCCGCCATGCCCGAAGGCTACGTCCAGGAGCGCACCATCTTCTTCAAGG
ACGACGGCAACTACAAGACCCGCGCCGAGGTGAAGTTCGAGGGCGACACCCTGGTGAACCGCATCGAGCT
GAAGGGCATCGACTTCAAGGAGGACGGCAACATCCTGGGGCACAAGCTGGAGTACAACTACAACAGCCAC
AACGTCTATATCATGGCCGACAAGCAGAAGAACGGCATCAAGGTGAACTTCAAGATCCGCCACAACATCG
AGGACGGCAGCGTGCAGCTCGCCGACCACTACCAGCAGAACACCCCCATCGGCGACGGCCCCGTGCTGCT
GCCCGACAACCACTACCTGAGCACCCAGTCCAAGCTGAGCAAAGACCCCAACGAGAAGCGCGATCACATG
GTCCTGCTGGAGTTCGTGACCGCCGCCGGGATCACTCTCGGCATGGACGAGCTGTACAAGGGCGAAGGAC
AGGGCCAGGGACAGGGTCCAGGAAGAGGGTACGCCTATAGATCTTTCGAGGCGCGCCTCGTGCAGGGCTC
CATCCTCAAGAAGGTGTTGGAGGCACTCAAGGACCTCATCAACGAGGCCTGCTGGGATATTAGCTCCAGC
GGTGTAAACCTGCAGAGCATGGACTCGTCCCACGTCTCTTTGGTGCAGCTCACCCTGCGGTCTGAGGGCT
TCGACACCTACCGCTGCGACCGCAACCTGGCCATGGGCGTGAACCTCACCAGGTGAGCCTCGCGGCCCCG
GGAAGCCGGCCCCGGCCCGCCTGCACCTCCGGTGCTTGGCGGGAGCGCTTTCGAGCCTAGCCCTCATTGG
CTGGCGTGGGCCATCCGCGCCTTCTCATTGGCCTGCCACGCAGTGGGGTGGGGCCCAGCTGAGCGCGCGG
TTCGGAAAAGCCCGCGCTGGCTGCTGCGCGAACCTGCTTTTTCGCGCCAAAGTCACAAAGCGGGTGGTGG
CGGGAAAATCAAGGGTTTTTCCGCAGTGCCAGGAACACTGTTCCAGGGCTCTTTGCTCACTAAATCCTGT
TGGCCTTGAATGGACGCTTTAGCTGTGGCTTTCTTGTTTCTGAGACGGTCTCGGTGTGTTGCCCGGGCTG
GTCTCCAACTTCTGGGCTCAAGCGATCCTCCCGGCTCAGTCGCGGTTGACTTTAAATGCTTTATAATGCC
CTTGCGAGAAATGTGGCAGCCTGTCATCCTACTTAGTGGCAGGAGATTGTTTCTATCCAGAAGGGACACT
GCTGGTGGTATTTTAGTATAAATACTGCCAGATGCGTCCCAAAACGTCTGCATTAATAATGGCATCCTCC
AGCAGTCCGCTTACCCTCCACCAGTTCTGAGACGGCCTGATGGGTGAGAGTGGTAACCCCTTCTAACCGC
GTTCGAAATACAGCCCTTCAGCAGACGGCGTTGATTTTAAAGCATGTGTCTCCTGTCTTCTAGTATGTCC
AAAATACTAAAATGCGCCGGCAATGAAGATATCATTACACTAAGGGCCGAAGATAACGCGGATAATCCCA
ATGGCGCGCCGAGCTTGGCGTAATCATGGTCATAGCTGTTTCCTGTGTGAAATTGTTATCCGCTCACAAT
TCCACACAACATACGAGCCGGAAGCATAAAGTGTAAAGCCTGGGGTGCCTAATGAGTGAGCTAACTCACA
TTAATTGCGTTGCGCTCACTGCCCGCTTTCCAGTCGGGAAACCTGTCGTGCCAGCTGCATTAATGAATCG
GCCAACGCGCGGGGAGAGGCGGTTTGCGTATTGGGCGCTCTTCCGCTTCCTCGCTCACTGACTCGCTGCG
CTCGGTCGTTCGGCTGCGGCGAGCGGTATCAGCTCACTCAAAGGCGGTAATACGGTTATCCACAGAATCA
GGGGATAACGCAGGAAAGAACATGTGAGCAAAAGGCCAGCAAAAGGCCAGGAACCGTAAAAAGGCCGCGT
TGCTGGCGTTTTTCCATAGGCTCCGCCCCCCTGACGAGCATCACAAAAATCGACGCTCAAGTCAGAGGTG
GCGAAACCCGACAGGACTATAAAGATACCAGGCGTTTCCCCCTGGAAGCTCCCTCGTGCGCTCTCCTGTT
CCGACCCTGCCGCTTACCGGATACCTGTCCGCCTTTCTCCCTTCGGGAAGCGTGGCGCTTTCTCATAGCT
CACGCTGTAGGTATCTCAGTTCGGTGTAGGTCGTTCGCTCCAAGCTGGGCTGTGTGCACGAACCCCCCGT
TCAGCCCGACCGCTGCGCCTTATCCGGTAACTATCGTCTTGAGTCCAACCCGGTAAGACACGACTTATCG
CCACTGGCAGCAGCCACTGGTAACAGGATTAGCAGAGCGAGGTATGTAGGCGGTGCTACAGAGTTCTTGA
AGTGGTGGCCTAACTACGGCTACACTAGAAGAACAGTATTTGGTATCTGCGCTCTGCTGAAGCCAGTTAC
CTTCGGAAAAAGAGTTGGTAGCTCTTGATCCGGCAAACAAACCACCGCTGGTAGCGGTGGTTTTTTTGTT
TGCAAGCAGCAGATTACGCGCAGAAAAAAAGGATCTCAAGAAGATCCTTTGATCTTTTCTACGGGGTCTG
ACGCTCAGTGGAACGAAAACTCACGTTAAGGGATTTTGGTCATGAGATTATCAAAAAGGATCTTCACCTA
GATCCTTTTAAATTAAAAATGAAGTTTTAAATCAATCTAAAGTATATATGAGTAAACTTGGTCTGACAGT
TACCAATGCTTAATCAGTGAGGCACCTATCTCAGCGATCTGTCTATTTCGTTCATCCATAGTTGCCTGAC
TCCCCGTCGTGTAGATAACTACGATACGGGAGGGCTTACCATCTGGCCCCAGTGCTGCAATGATACCGCG
AGACCCACGCTCACCGGCTCCAGATTTATCAGCAATAAACCAGCCAGCCGGAAGGGCCGAGCGCAGAAGT
GGTCCTGCAACTTTATCCGCCTCCATCCAGTCTATTAATTGTTGCCGGGAAGCTAGAGTAAGTAGTTCGC
CAGTTAATAGTTTGCGCAACGTTGTTGCCATTGCTACAGGCATCGTGGTGTCACGCTCGTCGTTTGGTAT
GGCTTCATTCAGCTCCGGTTCCCAACGATCAAGGCGAGTTACATGATCCCCCATGTTGTGCAAAAAAGCG
GTTAGCTCCTTCGGTCCTCCGATCGTTGTCAGAAGTAAGTTGGCCGCAGTGTTATCACTCATGGTTATGG
CAGCACTGCATAATTCTCTTACTGTCATGCCATCCGTAAGATGCTTTTCTGTGACTGGTGAGTACTCAAC
CAAGTCATTCTGAGAATAGTGTATGCGGCGACCGAGTTGCTCTTGCCCGGCGTCAATACGGGATAATACC
GCGCCACATAGCAGAACTTTAAAAGTGCTCATCATTGGAAAACGTTCTTCGGGGCGAAAACTCTCAAGGA
TCTTACCGCTGTTGAGATCCAGTTCGATGTAACCCACTCGTGCACCCAACTGATCTTCAGCATCTTTTAC
TTTCACCAGCGTTTCTGGGTGAGCAAAAACAGGAAGGCAAAATGCCGCAAAAAAGGGAATAAGGGCGACA
CGGAAATGTTGAATACTCATACTCTTCCTTTTTCAATATTATTGAAGCATTTATCAGGGTTATTGTCTCA
TGAGCGGATACATATTTGAATGTATTTAGAAAAATAAACAAATAGGGGTTCCGCGCACATTTCCCCGAAA
AGTGCCACCTGACGTCTAAGAAACCATTATTATCATGACATTAACCTATAAAAATAGGCGTATCACGAGG
CCCTTTCGTCTCGCGCGTTTCGGTGATGACGGTGAAAACCTCTGACACATGCAGCTCCCGGAGACGGTCA
CAGCTTGTCTGTAAGCGGATGCCGGGAGCAGACAAGCCCGTCAGGGCGCGTCAGCGGGTGTTGGCGGGTG
TCGGGGCTGGCTTAACTATGCGGCATCAGAGCAGATTGTACTGAGAGTGCACCATATGCGGTGTGAAATA
CCGCACAGATGCGTAAGGAGAAAATACCGCATCAGGCGCCATTCGCCAT
