>Addgene plasmid #170818 | AICSDP-116:PCNA-mEGFP | depositor partial sequence | sequence record 331410 | PCNA Homology Arms and linker-mEGFP
TTAAATGTGTACGCTCTTTGACTCAGCTGTATTACTTCAAGGAGTTGATATCACCAAAATTGCCTAAGTG
CTCAAAGGTGTTTGTAGTTAAACAACAGGAGATTGATAAATTATGTTATATACATGTGATGCTATGTTTT
AAAGAGGTACTGATATGATAAAAGATGTACGTGGCATAAAATTAAATGTACTTTATTAAGTACTTTTCCA
AGTGTTTACGGAATGAGTGCATTTTTGAAAAAAAAAAAGTGTATTCGAACTTTTAAAAAAGCTTTAAAAG
CTTTATACAATGAACGATTGAGTGATTATAAGAGCTGGCGGGGGAATGTTAAGAGGATGATAGGGAGCTA
AGTTTAACAGAACAATTCACCTCTTTATCTTGTGACACCTACGAGCGCATCAATTCTGTAATTGAAAAAT
AAAGTGCATATTTGCAGCAGCTGTACTCTCTTCAGGCTGCAAGGAGGCTTTTCCTCCCGGTAGGCTTGAT
TTGCATTTCACTTTCACTTTCGTGGCTGGAAACTTTCTACCCACGTAGTGGGAGGCTGAGGAGCCACCAT
AAAGCTGGGGCTTGACGAGCCGGGACCGGGACCCGATCTCCACATATGCCCGGACTTGTTCTGCGGCCGG
GTTCAGGAGTCAAAGAGGCGGGGAGACCTGCGCGACGCTGCCCCGCCCTGCGCCCGCTTCCTCCAATGTA
TGCTCTAGGGGGCGGGCCTCGCGGGGAGCATGGACACGATTGGCCCTAAAGTCTTCCCCGCAAGGCCGTG
GGCTGGACAGCGTGGTGACGTCGCAACGCGGCGCAGGGTGAGAGCGCGCGCTTGCGGACGCGGCGGCATT
AAACGGTTGCAGGCGTAGCAGAGTGGTCGTTGTCTTTCTAGGTCTCAGCCGGTCGTCGCGACGTTCGCCC
GCTCGCTCTGAGGCTCCTGAAGCCGAAACCAGCTAGACTTTCCTCCTTCCCGCCTGCCTGTAGCGGCGTT
GTTGCCACTCCGCCACCATGGTGAGCAAGGGCGAGGAGCTGTTCACCGGGGTGGTGCCCATCCTGGTCGA
GCTGGACGGCGACGTAAACGGCCACAAGTTCAGCGTGTCCGGCGAGGGCGAGGGCGATGCCACCTACGGC
AAGCTGACCCTGAAGTTCATCTGCACCACCGGCAAGCTGCCCGTGCCCTGGCCCACCCTCGTGACCACCC
TGACCTACGGCGTGCAGTGCTTCAGCCGCTACCCCGACCACATGAAGCAGCACGACTTCTTCAAGTCCGC
CATGCCCGAAGGCTACGTCCAGGAGCGCACCATCTTCTTCAAGGACGACGGCAACTACAAGACCCGCGCC
GAGGTGAAGTTCGAGGGCGACACCCTGGTGAACCGCATCGAGCTGAAGGGCATCGACTTCAAGGAGGACG
GCAACATCCTGGGGCACAAGCTGGAGTACAACTACAACAGCCACAACGTCTATATCATGGCCGACAAGCA
GAAGAACGGCATCAAGGTGAACTTCAAGATCCGCCACAACATCGAGGACGGCAGCGTGCAGCTCGCCGAC
CACTACCAGCAGAACACCCCCATCGGCGACGGCCCCGTGCTGCTGCCCGACAACCACTACCTGAGCACCC
AGTCCAAGCTGAGCAAAGACCCCAACGAGAAGCGCGATCACATGGTCCTGCTGGAGTTCGTGACCGCCGC
CGGGATCACTCTCGGCATGGACGAGCTGTACAAGGGCGAAGGACAGGGCCAGGGACAGGGTCCAGGAAGA
GGGTACGCCTATAGATCTTTCGAGGCGCGCCTCGTGCAGGGCTCCATCCTCAAGAAGGTGTTGGAGGCAC
TCAAGGACCTCATCAACGAGGCCTGCTGGGATATTAGCTCCAGCGGTGTAAACCTGCAGAGCATGGACTC
GTCCCACGTCTCTTTGGTGCAGCTCACCCTGCGGTCTGAGGGCTTCGACACCTACCGCTGCGACCGCAAC
CTGGCCATGGGCGTGAACCTCACCAGGTGAGCCTCGCGGCCCCGGGAAGCCGGCCCCGGCCCGCCTGCAC
CTCCGGTGCTTGGCGGGAGCGCTTTCGAGCCTAGCCCTCATTGGCTGGCGTGGGCCATCCGCGCCTTCTC
ATTGGCCTGCCACGCAGTGGGGTGGGGCCCAGCTGAGCGCGCGGTTCGGAAAAGCCCGCGCTGGCTGCTG
CGCGAACCTGCTTTTTCGCGCCAAAGTCACAAAGCGGGTGGTGGCGGGAAAATCAAGGGTTTTTCCGCAG
TGCCAGGAACACTGTTCCAGGGCTCTTTGCTCACTAAATCCTGTTGGCCTTGAATGGACGCTTTAGCTGT
GGCTTTCTTGTTTCTGAGACGGTCTCGGTGTGTTGCCCGGGCTGGTCTCCAACTTCTGGGCTCAAGCGAT
CCTCCCGGCTCAGTCGCGGTTGACTTTAAATGCTTTATAATGCCCTTGCGAGAAATGTGGCAGCCTGTCA
TCCTACTTAGTGGCAGGAGATTGTTTCTATCCAGAAGGGACACTGCTGGTGGTATTTTAGTATAAATACT
GCCAGATGCGTCCCAAAACGTCTGCATTAATAATGGCATCCTCCAGCAGTCCGCTTACCCTCCACCAGTT
CTGAGACGGCCTGATGGGTGAGAGTGGTAACCCCTTCTAACCGCGTTCGAAATACAGCCCTTCAGCAGAC
GGCGTTGATTTTAAAGCATGTGTCTCCTGTCTTCTAGTATGTCCAAAATACTAAAATGCGCCGGCAATGA
AGATATCATTACACTAAGGGCCGAAGATAACGCGGATA
